>Addgene plasmid #135023 | N-8-BE | depositor full sequence | sequence record 259456 | N-8-BE sequence 10286 bps
GAGGGCCTATTTCCCATGATTCCTTCATATTTGCATATACGATACAAGGCTGTTAGAGAGATAATTGGAA
TTAATTTGACTGTAAACACAAAGATATTAGTACAAAATACGTGACGTAGAAAGTAATAATTTCTTGGGTA
GTTTGCAGTTTTAAAATTATGTTTTAAAATGGACTATCATATGCTTACCGTAACTTGAAAGTATTTCGAT
TTCTTGGCTTTATATATCTTGTGGAAAGGACGAAACACCAATTGAACCGGTGCCTAGAGAAGGTGGCGCG
GGGTAAACTGGGAAAGTGATGTCGTGTACTGGCTCCGCCTTTTTCCCGAGGGTGGGGGAGAACCGTATAT
AAGTGCAGTAGTCGCCGTGAACGTTCTTTTTCGCAACGGGTTTGCCGCCAGAACACAGGTAAGTGCCGTG
TGTGGTTCCCGCGGGCCTGGCCTCTTTACGGGTTATGGCCCTTGCGTGCCTTGAATTACTTCCACCTGGC
TGCAGTACGTGATTCTTGATCCCGAGCTTCGGGTTGGAAGTGGGTGGGAGAGTTCGAGGCCTTGCGCTTA
AGGAGCCCCTTCGCCTCGTGCTTGAGTTGAGGCCTGGCCTGGGCGCTGGGGCCGCCGCGTGCGAATCTGG
TGGCACCTTCGCGCCTGTCTCGCTGCTTTCGATAAGTCTCTAGCCATTTAAAATTTTTGATGACCTGCTG
CGACGCTTTTTTTCTGGCAAGATAGTCTTGTAAATGCGGGCCAAGATCTGCACACTGGTATTTCGGTTTT
TGGGGCCGCGGGCGGCGACGGGGCCCGTGCGTCCCAGCGCACATGTTCGGCGAGGCGGGGCCTGCGAGCG
CGGCCACCGAGAATCGGACGGGGGTAGTCTCAAGCTGGCCGGCCTGCTCTGGTGCCTGGCCTCGCGCCGC
CGTGTATCGCCCCGCCCTGGGCGGCAAGGCTGGCCCGGTCGGCACCAGTTGCGTGAGCGGAAAGATGGCC
GCTTCCCGGCCCTGCTGCAGGGAGCTCAAAATGGAGGACGCGGCGCTCGGGAGAGCGGGCGGGTGAGTCA
CCCACACAAAGGAAAAGGGCCTTTCCGTCCTCAGCCGTCGCTTCATGTGACTCCACGGAGTACCGGGCGC
CGTCCAGGCACCTCGATTAGTTCTCGAGCTTTTGGAGTACGTCGTCTTTAGGTTGGGGGGAGGGGTTTTA
TGCGATGGAGTTTCCCCACACTGAGTGGGTGGAGACTGAAGTTAGGCCAGCTTGGCACTTGATGTAATTC
TCCTTGGAATTTGCCCTTTTTGAGTTTGGATCTTGGTTCATTCTCAAGCCTCAGACAGTGGTTCAAAGTT
TTTTTCTTCCATTTCAGGTGTCGTGAGGTGTCGTGAGCGCCATGGCCGGATCCGCCGGCGACGAGAACGT
GCGCGTGAGCAAGAAGCTGGACTTCAACACCTTCGAGTTCGAGTTCGAGAACCTGCACTACGCCGAGGGC
CGCGGCCGCACCTACGTGATCTTCGACGTGAAGCCCCAGAGCGAGGGCGGCCGCGGCGAGCGCCTGTGGG
GCTACGTGCGCAACAACCCCCTGGACGACCACGCCGAGGTGATCCTGATGAGCAAGATCAACGACCACCT
GGAGACACACCAGGGCAACTACACCATGACCTGGTACATGAGCTGGAGCCCCTGCGGCAACTGCAGCAGC
GAGCTGGTGCCCTGGCTGCAGAACCTGCTGGAGGAGCAGCAGCACACCCTGACCATGTACTTCAGCCGCA
TCTACGACAAGGACCGCGCCGTGGACCACCGCGGCCTGTGCGACCTGCAGCACGTGGTGAGCAACGGCTT
CCAGATGGGCGTGATGGGCCAGACCGAGGTGGACACCTGCCTGGCCGAGTACGTGGAGGCCAGCGGCTGC
CCCCCCCTGAAGTGGCTGCACATGACCGACAGCAACGCCACCCAGACCCAGGACAAGCTGAGCAGCATCC
TGATGAACCGCTTCGTGCGCTGCGCCGGCATGCGCGAGAGCGGCATGCCCCTGCACCTGTTCACCGCTAG
ACGATCCAGCGAGACTCCCGGGACCTCAGAGTCCGCCACACCCCGATCCGACAAGAAGTACAGCATCGGC
CTGGCCATCGGCACCAACTCTGTGGGCTGGGCCGTGATCACCGACGAGTACAAGGTGCCCAGCAAGAAAT
TCAAGGTGCTGGGCAACACCGACCGGCACAGCATCAAGAAGAACCTGATCGGAGCCCTGCTGTTCGACAG
CGGCGAAACAGCCGAGGCCACCCGGCTGAAGAGAACCGCCAGAAGAAGATACACCAGACGGAAGAACCGG
ATCTGCTATCTGCAAGAGATCTTCAGCAACGAGATGGCCAAGGTGGACGACAGCTTCTTCCACAGACTGG
AAGAGTCCTTCCTGGTGGAAGAGGATAAGAAGCACGAGCGGCACCCCATCTTCGGCAACATCGTGGACGA
GGTGGCCTACCACGAGAAGTACCCCACCATCTACCACCTGAGAAAGAAACTGGTGGACAGCACCGACAAG
GCCGACCTGCGGCTGATCTATCTGGCCCTGGCCCACATGATCAAGTTCCGGGGCCACTTCCTGATCGAGG
GCGACCTGAACCCCGACAACAGCGACGTGGACAAGCTGTTCATCCAGCTGGTGCAGACCTACAACCAGCT
GTTCGAGGAAAACCCCATCAACGCCAGCGGCGTGGACGCCAAGGCCATCCTGTCTGCCAGACTGAGCAAG
AGCAGACGGCTGGAAAATCTGATCGCCCAGCTGCCCGGCGAGAAGAAGAATGGCCTGTTCGGCAACCTGA
TTGCCCTGAGCCTGGGCCTGACCCCCAACTTCAAGAGCAACTTCGACCTGGCCGAGGATGCCAAACTGCA
GCTGAGCAAGGACACCTACGACGACGACCTGGACAACCTGCTGGCCCAGATCGGCGACCAGTACGCCGAC
CTGTTTCTGGCCGCCAAGAACCTGTCCGACGCCATCCTGCTGAGCGACATCCTGAGAGTGAACACCGAGA
TCACCAAGGCCCCCCTGAGCGCCTCTATGATCAAGAGATACGACGAGCACCACCAGGACCTGACCCTGCT
GAAAGCTCTCGTGCGGCAGCAGCTGCCTGAGAAGTACAAAGAGATTTTCTTCGACCAGAGCAAGAACGGC
TACGCCGGCTACATTGACGGCGGAGCCAGCCAGGAAGAGTTCTACAAGTTCATCAAGCCCATCCTGGAAA
AGATGGACGGCACCGAGGAACTGCTCGTGAAGCTGAACAGAGAGGACCTGCTGCGGAAGCAGCGGACCTT
CGACAACGGCAGCATCCCCCACCAGATCCACCTGGGAGAGCTGCACGCCATTCTGCGGCGGCAGGAAGAT
TTTTACCCATTCCTGAAGGACAACCGGGAAAAGATCGAGAAGATCCTGACCTTCCGCATCCCCTACTACG
TGGGCCCTCTGGCCAGGGGAAACAGCAGATTCGCCTGGATGACCAGAAAGAGCGAGGAAACCATCACCCC
CTGGAACTTCGAGGAAGTGGTGGACAAGGGCGCTTCCGCCCAGAGCTTCATCGAGCGGATGACCAACTTC
GATAAGAACCTGCCCAACGAGAAGGTGCTGCCCAAGCACAGCCTGCTGTACGAGTACTTCACCGTGTATA
ACGAGCTGACCAAAGTGAAATACGTGACCGAGGGAATGAGAAAGCCCGCCTTCCTGAGCGGCGAGCAGAA
AAAGGCCATCGTGGACCTGCTGTTCAAGACCAACCGGAAAGTGACCGTGAAGCAGCTGAAAGAGGACTAC
TTCAAGAAAATCGAGTGCTTCGACTCCGTGGAAATCTCCGGCGTGGAAGATCGGTTCAACGCCTCCCTGG
GCACATACCACGATCTGCTGAAAATTATCAAGGACAAGGACTTCCTGGACAATGAGGAAAACGAGGACAT
TCTGGAAGATATCGTGCTGACCCTGACACTGTTTGAGGACAGAGAGATGATCGAGGAACGGCTGAAAACC
TATGCCCACCTGTTCGACGACAAAGTGATGAAGCAGCTGAAGCGGCGGAGATACACCGGCTGGGGCAGGC
TGAGCCGGAAGCTGATCAACGGCATCCGGGACAAGCAGTCCGGCAAGACAATCCTGGATTTCCTGAAGTC
CGACGGCTTCGCCAACAGAAACTTCATGCAGCTGATCCACGACGACAGCCTGACCTTTAAAGAGGACATC
CAGAAAGCCCAGGTGTCCGGCCAGGGCGATAGCCTGCACGAGCACATTGCCAATCTGGCCGGCAGCCCCG
CCATTAAGAAGGGCATCCTGCAGACAGTGAAGGTGGTGGACGAGCTCGTGAAAGTGATGGGCCGGCACAA
GCCCGAGAACATCGTGATCGAAATGGCCAGAGAGAACCAGACCACCCAGAAGGGACAGAAGAACAGCCGC
GAGAGAATGAAGCGGATCGAAGAGGGCATCAAAGAGCTGGGCAGCCAGATCCTGAAAGAACACCCCGTGG
AAAACACCCAGCTGCAGAACGAGAAGCTGTACCTGTACTACCTGCAGAATGGGCGGGATATGTACGTGGA
CCAGGAACTGGACATCAACCGGCTGTCCGACTACGATGTGGACCATATCGTGCCTCAGAGCTTTCTGAAG
GACGACTCCATCGACAACAAGGTGCTGACCAGAAGCGACAAGAACCGGGGCAAGAGCGACAACGTGCCCT
CCGAAGAGGTCGTGAAGAAGATGAAGAACTACTGGCGGCAGCTGCTGAACGCCAAGCTGATTACCCAGAG
AAAGTTCGACAATCTGACCAAGGCCGAGAGAGGCGGCCTGAGCGAACTGGATAAGGCCGGCTTCATCAAG
AGACAGCTGGTGGAAACCCGGCAGATCACAAAGCACGTGGCACAGATCCTGGACTCCCGGATGAACACTA
AGTACGACGAGAATGACAAGCTGATCCGGGAAGTGAAAGTGATCACCCTGAAGTCCAAGCTGGTGTCCGA
TTTCCGGAAGGATTTCCAGTTTTACAAAGTGCGCGAGATCAACAACTACCACCACGCCCACGACGCCTAC
CTGAACGCCGTCGTGGGAACCGCCCTGATCAAAAAGTACCCTAAGCTGGAAAGCGAGTTCGTGTACGGCG
ACTACAAGGTGTACGACGTGCGGAAGATGATCGCCAAGAGCGAGCAGGAAATCGGCAAGGCTACCGCCAA
GTACTTCTTCTACAGCAACATCATGAACTTTTTCAAGACCGAGATTACCCTGGCCAACGGCGAGATCCGG
AAGCGGCCTCTGATCGAGACAAACGGCGAAACCGGGGAGATCGTGTGGGATAAGGGCCGGGATTTTGCCA
CCGTGCGGAAAGTGCTGAGCATGCCCCAAGTGAATATCGTGAAAAAGACCGAGGTGCAGACAGGCGGCTT
CAGCAAAGAGTCTATCCTGCCCAAGAGGAACAGCGATAAGCTGATCGCCAGAAAGAAGGACTGGGACCCT
AAGAAGTACGGCGGCTTCGACAGCCCCACCGTGGCCTATTCTGTGCTGGTGGTGGCCAAAGTGGAAAAGG
GCAAGTCCAAGAAACTGAAGAGTGTGAAAGAGCTGCTGGGGATCACCATCATGGAAAGAAGCAGCTTCGA
GAAGAATCCCATCGACTTTCTGGAAGCCAAGGGCTACAAAGAAGTGAAAAAGGACCTGATCATCAAGCTG
CCTAAGTACTCCCTGTTCGAGCTGGAAAACGGCCGGAAGAGAATGCTGGCCTCTGCCGGCGAACTGCAGA
AGGGAAACGAACTGGCCCTGCCCTCCAAATATGTGAACTTCCTGTACCTGGCCAGCCACTATGAGAAGCT
GAAGGGCTCCCCCGAGGATAATGAGCAGAAACAGCTGTTTGTGGAACAGCACAAGCACTACCTGGACGAG
ATCATCGAGCAGATCAGCGAGTTCTCCAAGAGAGTGATCCTGGCCGACGCTAATCTGGACAAAGTGCTGT
CCGCCTACAACAAGCACCGGGATAAGCCCATCAGAGAGCAGGCCGAGAATATCATCCACCTGTTTACCCT
GACCAATCTGGGAGCCCCTGCCGCCTTCAAGTACTTTGACACCACCATCGACCGGAAGAGGTACACCAGC
ACCAAAGAGGTGCTGGACGCCACCCTGATCCACCAGAGCATCACCGGCCTGTACGAGACACGGATCGACC
TGTCTCAGCTGGGAGGCGACAAAAGGCCGGCGGCCACGAAAAAGGCCGGCCAGGCAAAAAAGAAAAAGGA
ATTCAYTAATCTGTCAGATATTATTGAAAAGGAAACCGGCAAGCAACTGGTTATCCAGGAATCCATCCTC
ATGCTCCCAGAGGAGGTGGAAGAAGTCATTGGGAACAAGCCGGAAAGCGATATACTCGTGCACACCGCCT
ACGACGAGAGCACCGACGAGAATGTCATGCTTCTGACTAGCGACGCCCCTGAATACAAGCCTTGGGCTCT
GGTCATACAGGATAGCAACGGTGAGAACAAGATTAAGATGCTCTCTGGTGGTTCTCCCAAGAAGAAGAGG
AAAGTCGCTAGCGGCAGTGGAGAGGGCAGAGGAAGTCTGCTAACATGCGGTGACGTCGAGGAGAATCCTG
GCCCAGTGAGCAAGGGCGAGGAGCTGTTCACCGGGGTGGTGCCCATCCTGGTCGAGCTGGACGGCGACGT
AAACGGCCACAAGTTCAGCGTGTCCGGCGAGGGCGAGGGCGATGCCACCTACGGCAAGCTGACCCTGAAG
TTCATCTGCACCACCGGCAAGCTGCCCGTGCCCTGGCCCACCCTCGTGACCACCCTGACCTACGGCGTGC
AGTGCTTCAGCCGCTACCCCGACCACATGAAGCAGCACGACTTCTTCAAGTCCGCCATGCCCGAAGGCTA
CGTCCAGGAGCGCACCATCTTCTTCAAGGACGACGGCAACTACAAGACCCGCGCCGAGGTGAAGTTCGAG
GGCGACACCCTGGTGAACCGCATCGAGCTGAAGGGCATCGACTTCAAGGAGGACGGCAACATCCTGGGGC
ACAAGCTGGAGTACAACTACAACAGCCACAACGTCTATATCATGGCCGACAAGCAGAAGAACGGCATCAA
GGTGAACTTCAAGATCCGCCACAACATCGAGGACGGCAGCGTGCAGCTCGCCGACCACTACCAGCAGAAC
ACCCCCATCGGCGACGGCCCCGTGCTGCTGCCCGACAACCACTACCTGAGCACCCAGTCCGCCCTGAGCA
AAGACCCCAACGAGAAGCGCGATCACATGGTCCTGCTGGAGTTCGTGACCGCCGCCGGGATCACTCTCGG
CATGGACGAGCTGTACAAGGAATTCTAACTAGAGCTCGCTGATCAGCCTCGACTGTGCCTTCTAGTTGCC
AGCCATCTGTTGTTTGCCCCTCCCCCGTGCCTTCCTTGACCCTGGAAGGTGCCACTCCCACTGTCCTTTC
CTAATAAAATGAGGAAATTGCATCGCATTGTCTGAGTAGGTGTCATTCTATTCTGGGGGGTGGGGTGGGG
CAGGACAGCAAGGGGGAGGATTGGGAAGAGAATAGCAGGCATGCTGGGGAGCGGCCGCAGGAACCCCTAG
TGATGGAGTTGGCCACTCCCTCTCTGCGCGCTCGCTCGCTCACTGAGGCCGGGCGACCAAAGGTCGCCCG
ACGCCCGGGCTTTGCCCGGGCGGCCTCAGTGAGCGAGCGAGCGCGCAGCTGCCTGCAGGGGCGCCTGATG
CGGTATTTTCTCCTTACGCATCTGTGCGGTATTTCACACCGCATA
[142 nt withheld, positions 7746-7887]
C
[141 nt withheld, positions 7889-8029]
CCTTTGACGTTGGAGTCCACGTTCTTT
[37 nt withheld, positions 8057-8093]
ACCCTATCTCGGGCTATTCTTTTGATTTATAAGGGATTTTGCCGATTTCGGCCTATTGGTTAAAAAATGA
GCTGATTTAACAAAAATTTAACGCGAATTTTAACAAAATATTAACGTTTACAATTTTATGGTGCACTCTC
AGTACAATCTGCTCTGATGCCGCATAGTTAAGCCAGCCCCGACACCCGCCAACACCCGCTGACGCGCCCT
GACGGGCTTGTCTGCTCCCGGCATCCGCTTACAGACAAGCTGTGACCGTCTCCGGGAGCTGCATGTGTCA
GAGGTTTTCACCGTCATCACCGAAACGCGCGAGACGAAAGGGCCTCGTGATACGCCTATTTTTATAGGTT
AATGTCATGATAATAATGGTTTCTTAGACGTCAGGTGGCACTTTTCGGGGAAATGTGCGCGGAACCCCTA
TTTGTTTATTTTTCTAAATACATTCAAATATGTATCCGCTCATGAGACAATAACCCTGATAAATGCTTCA
ATAATATTGAAAAAGGAAGAGTATGAGTATTCAACATTTCCGTGTCGCCCTTATTCCCTTTTTTGCGGCA
TTTTGCCTTCCTGTTTTTGCTCACCCAGAAACGCTGGTGAAAGTAAAAGATGCTGAAGATCAGTTGGGTG
CACGAGTGGGTTACATCGAACTGGATCTCAACAGCGGTAAGATCCTTGAGAGTTTTCGCCCCGAAGAACG
TTTTCCAATGATGAGCACTTTTAAAGTTCTGCTATGTGGCGCGGTATTATCCCGTATTGACGCCGGGCAA
GAGCAACTCGGTCGCCGCATACACTATTCTCAGAATGACTTGGTTGAGTACTCACCAGTCACAGAAAAGC
ATCTTACGGATGGCATGACAGTAAGAGAATTATGCAGTGCTGCCATAACCATGAGTGATAACACTGCGGC
CAACTTACTTCTGACAACGATCGGAGGACCGAAGGAGCTAACCGCTTTTTTGCACAACATGGGGGATCAT
GTAACTCGCCTTGATCGTTGGGAACCGGAGCTGAATGAAGCCATACCAAACGACGAGCGTGACACCACGA
TGCCTGTAGCAATGGCAACAACGTTGCGCAAACTATTAACTGGCGAACTACTTACTCTAGCTTCCCGGCA
ACAATTAATAGACTGGATGGAGGCGGATAAAGTTGCAGGACCACTTCTGCGCTCGGCCCTTCCGGCTGGC
TGGTTTATTGCTGATAAATCTGGAGCCGGTGAGCGTGGAAGCCGCGGTATCATTGCAGCACTGGGGCCAG
ATGGTAAGCCCTCCCGTATCGTAGTTATCTACACGACGGGGAGTCAGGCAACTATGGATGAACGAAATAG
ACAGATCGCTGAGATAGGTGCCTCACTGATTAAGCATTGGTAACTGTCAGACCAAGTTTACTCATATATA
CTTTAGATTGATTTAAAACTTCATTTTTAATTTAAAAGGATCTAGGTGAAGATCCTTTTTGATAATCTCA
TGACCAAAATCCCTTAACGTGAGTTTTCGTTCCACTGAGCGTCAGACCCCGTAGAAAAGATCAAAGGATC
TTCTTGAGATCCTTTTTTTCTGCGCGTAATCTGCTGCTTGCAAACAAAAAAACCACCGCTACCAGCGGTG
GTTTGTTTGCCGGATCAAGAGCTACCAACTCTTTTTCCGAAGGTAACTGGCTTCAGCAGAGCGCAGATAC
CAAATACTGTCCTTCTAGTGTAGCCGTAGTTAGGCCACCACTTCAAGAACTCTGTAGCACCGCCTACATA
CCTCGCTCTGCTAATCCTGTTACCAGTGGCTGCTGCCAGTGGCGATAAGTCGTGTCTTACCGGGTTGGAC
TCAAGACGATAGTTACCGGATAAGGCGCAGCGGTCGGGCTGAACGGGGGGTTCGTGCACACAGCCCAGCT
TGGAGCGAACGACCTACACCGAACTGAGATACCTACAGCGTGAGCTATGAGAAAGCGCCACGCTTCCCGA
AGGGAGAAAGGCGGACAGGTATCCGGTAAGCGGCAGGGTCGGAACAGGAGAGCGCACGAGGGAGCTTCCA
GGGGGAAACGCCTGGTATCTTTATAGTCCTGTCGGGTTTCGCCACCTCTGACTTGAGCGTCGATTTTTGT
GATGCTCGTCAGGGGGGCGGAGCCTATGGAAAAACGCCAGCAACGCGGCCTTTTTACGGTTCCTGGCCTT
TTGCTGGCCTTTTGCTCACATGT
Features (pLannotate 1.2.2; 18 found; start..end, strand, type, name):
      1..241     +  promoter       U6 promoter: RNA polymerase III promoter for human U6 snRNA
    249..408     +  promoter       EF-1α core promoter (fragment): core promoter for human elongation factor EF-1α
    409..1347    +  intron         EF-1α intron A: intron upstream of the start codon of human EF-1α
   2037..2073    +  CDS            ABE(7.10) (fragment): adenine base editor comprising wild-type E. coli TadA fused to the evolved TadA*(7.10) mutant (Gaudelli et al., 2017)
   2080..3795    +  CDS            Cas9(N): N-terminal portion of Streptococcus pyogenes Cas9 (Zetsche et al., 2015)
   3682..6180    +  CDS            Cas9(C): C-terminal portion of Streptococcus pyogenes Cas9 (Zetsche et al., 2015)
   6181..6228    +  CDS            nucleoplasmin NLS: bipartite nuclear localization signal from nucleoplasmin
   6238..6483    +  CDS            UGI: UNGI_BPPB2 - Experimental evidence at protein level: Swiss-Prot protein existence level 1. This protein binds specifically and reversibly to the host uracil-DNA glycosylase, preventing removal of uracil residues from PBS2 DNA by the host uracil-excision repair system. From Bacillus phage PBS2 (Bacteriophage PBS2).
   6586..7299    +  CDS            EGFP: EGFP is a basic (constitutively fluorescent) green fluorescent protein published in 1996, derived from Aequorea victoria. It is reported to be a rapidly-maturing weak dimer with moderate acid sensitivity.
   7333..7444    +  polyA_signal   bGH poly(A) signal: bovine growth hormone polyadenylation signal
   7549..7689    +  repeat_region  AAV2 ITR: inverted terminal repeat of adeno-associated virus serotype 2 inverted
   7694..7745    -  misc_feature   bom (fragment): basis of mobility region from pBR322
   7764..8144    +  rep_origin     M13 ori (sequence partly withheld): M13 bacteriophage origin of replication; arrow indicates direction of (+) strand synthesis
   8220..8269    -  misc_feature   bom (fragment): basis of mobility region from pBR322
   8371..8406    -  CDS            rop (fragment): Rop protein, which maintains plasmids at low copy number; rop
   8501..8605    +  promoter       AmpR promoter: bla
   8606..9466    +  CDS            AmpR: β-lactamase; bla; confers resistance to ampicillin, carbenicillin, and related antibiotics
   9637..10225   +  rep_origin     ori: high-copy-number ColE1/pMB1/pBR322/pUC origin of replication
