>Addgene plasmid #135023 | N-8-BE | addgene full sequence | sequence record 271820 | Addgene NGS Result
GAAACACCAATTGAACCGGTGCCTAGAGAAGGTGGCGCGGGGTAAACTGGGAAAGTGATGTCGTGTACTG
GCTCCGCCTTTTTCCCGAGGGTGGGGGAGAACCGTATATAAGTGCAGTAGTCGCCGTGAACGTTCTTTTT
CGCAACGGGTTTGCCGCCAGAACACAGGTAAGTGCCGTGTGTGGTTCCCGCGGGCCTGGCCTCTTTACGG
GTTATGGCCCTTGCGTGCCTTGAATTACTTCCACTGGCTGCAGTACGTGATTCTTGATCCCGAGCTTCGG
GTTGGAAGTGGGTGGGAGAGTTCGAGGCCTTGCGCTTAAGGAGCCCCTTCGCCTCGTGCTTGAGTTGAGG
CCTGGCCTGGGCGCTGGGGCCGCCGCGTGCGAATCTGGTGGCACCTTCGCGCCTGTCTCGCTGCTTTCGA
TAAGTCTCTAGCCATTTAAAATTTTTGATGACCTGCTGCGACGCTTTTTTTCTGGCAAGATAGTCTTGTA
AATGCGGGCCAAGATCTGCACACTGGTATTTCGGTTTTTGGGGCCGCGGGCGGCGACGGGGCCCGTGCGT
CCCAGCGCACATGTTCGGCGAGGCGGGGCCTGCGAGCGCGGCCACCGAGAATCGGACGGGGGTAGTCTCA
AGCTGGCCGGCCTGCTCTGGTGCCTGGCCTCGCGCCGCCGTGTATCGCCCCGCCCTGGGCGGCAAGGCTG
GCCCGGTCGGCACCAGTTGCGTGAGCGGAAAGATGGCCGCTTCCCGGCCCTGCTGCAGGGAGCTCAAAAT
GGAGGACGCGGCGCTCGGGAGAGCGGGCGGGTGAGTCACCCACACAAAGGAAAAGGGCCTTTCCGTCCTC
AGCCGTCGCTTCATGTGACTCCACGGAGTACCGGGCGCCGTCCAGGCACCTCGATTAGTTCTCGAGCTTT
TGGAGTACGTCGTCTTTAGGTTGGGGGGAGGGGTTTTATGCGATGGAGTTTCCCCACACTGAGTGGGTGG
AGACTGAAGTTAGGCCAGCTTGGCACTTGATGTAATTCTCCTTGGAATTTGCCCTTTTTGAGTTTGGATC
TTGGTTCATTCTCAAGCCTCAGACAGTGGTTCAAAGTTTTTTTCTTCCATTTCAGGTGTCGTGAGGTGTC
GTGAGCGCCATGGCCGGATCCGCCGGCGACGAGAACGTGCGCGTGAGCAAGAAGCTGGACTTCAACACCT
TCGAGTTCGAGTTCGAGAACCTGCACTACGCCGAGGGCCGCGGCCGCACCTACGTGATCTTCGACGTGAA
GCCCCAGAGCGAGGGCGGCCGCGGCGAGCGCCTGTGGGGCTACGTGCGCAACAACCCCCTGGACGACCAC
GCCGAGGTGATCCTGATGAGCAAGATCAACGACCACCTGGAGACACACCAGGGCAACTACACCATGACCT
GGTACATGAGCTGGAGCCCCTGCGGCAACTGCAGCAGCGAGCTGGTGCCCTGGCTGCAGAACCTGCTGGA
GGAGCAGCAGCACACCCTGACCATGTACTTCAGCCGCATCTACGACAAGGACCGCGCCGTGGACCACCGC
GGCCTGTGCGACCTGCAGCACGTGGTGAGCAACGGCTTCCAGATGGGCGTGATGGGCCAGACCGAGGTGG
ACACCTGCCTGGCCGAGTACGTGGAGGCCAGCGGCTGCCCCCCCCTGAAGTGGCTGCACATGACCGACAG
CAACGCCACCCAGACCCAGGACAAGCTGAGCAGCATCCTGATGAACCGCTTCGTGCGCTGCGCCGGCATG
CGCGAGAGCGGCATGCCCCTGCACCTGTTCACCGCTAGACGATCCAGCGAGACTCCCGGGACCTCAGAGT
CCGCCACACCCCGATCCGACAAGAAGTACAGCATCGGCCTGGCCATCGGCACCAACTCTGTGGGCTGGGC
CGTGATCACCGACGAGTACAAGGTGCCCAGCAAGAAATTCAAGGTGCTGGGCAACACCGACCGGCACAGC
ATCAAGAAGAACCTGATCGGAGCCCTGCTGTTCGACAGCGGCGAAACAGCCGAGGCCACCCGGCTGAAGA
GAACCGCCAGAAGAAGATACACCAGACGGAAGAACCGGATCTGCTATCTGCAAGAGATCTTCAGCAACGA
GATGGCCAAGGTGGACGACAGCTTCTTCCACAGACTGGAAGAGTCCTTCCTGGTGGAAGAGGATAAGAAG
CACGAGCGGCACCCCATCTTCGGCAACATCGTGGACGAGGTGGCCTACCACGAGAAGTACCCCACCATCT
ACCACCTGAGAAAGAAACTGGTGGACAGCACCGACAAGGCCGACCTGCGGCTGATCTATCTGGCCCTGGC
CCACATGATCAAGTTCCGGGGCCACTTCCTGATCGAGGGCGACCTGAACCCCGACAACAGCGACGTGGAC
AAGCTGTTCATCCAGCTGGTGCAGACCTACAACCAGCTGTTCGAGGAAAACCCCATCAACGCCAGCGGCG
TGGACGCCAAGGCCATCCTGTCTGCCAGACTGAGCAAGAGCAGACGGCTGGAAAATCTGATCGCCCAGCT
GCCCGGCGAGAAGAAGAATGGCCTGTTCGGCAACCTGATTGCCCTGAGCCTGGGCCTGACCCCCAACTTC
AAGAGCAACTTCGACCTGGCCGAGGATGCCAAACTGCAGCTGAGCAAGGACACCTACGACGACGACCTGG
ACAACCTGCTGGCCCAGATCGGCGACCAGTACGCCGACCTGTTTCTGGCCGCCAAGAACCTGTCCGACGC
CATCCTGCTGAGCGACATCCTGAGAGTGAACACCGAGATCACCAAGGCCCCCCTGAGCGCCTCTATGATC
AAGAGATACGACGAGCACCACCAGGACCTGACCCTGCTGAAAGCTCTCGTGCGGCAGCAGCTGCCTGAGA
AGTACAAAGAGATTTTCTTCGACCAGAGCAAGAACGGCTACGCCGGCTACATTGACGGCGGAGCCAGCCA
GGAAGAGTTCTACAAGTTCATCAAGCCCATCCTGGAAAAGATGGACGGCACCGAGGAACTGCTCGTGAAG
CTGAACAGAGAGGACCTGCTGCGGAAGCAGCGGACCTTCGACAACGGCAGCATCCCCCACCAGATCCACC
TGGGAGAGCTGCACGCCATTCTGCGGCGGCAGGAAGATTTTTACCCATTCCTGAAGGACAACCGGGAAAA
GATCGAGAAGATCCTGACCTTCCGCATCCCCTACTACGTGGGCCCTCTGGCCAGGGGAAACAGCAGATTC
GCCTGGATGACCAGAAAGAGCGAGGAAACCATCACCCCCTGGAACTTCGAGGAAGTGGTGGACAAGGGCG
CTTCCGCCCAGAGCTTCATCGAGCGGATGACCAACTTCGATAAGAACCTGCCCAACGAGAAGGTGCTGCC
CAAGCACAGCCTGCTGTACGAGTACTTCACCGTGTATAACGAGCTGACCAAAGTGAAATACGTGACCGAG
GGAATGAGAAAGCCCGCCTTCCTGAGCGGCGAGCAGAAAAAGGCCATCGTGGACCTGCTGTTCAAGACCA
ACCGGAAAGTGACCGTGAAGCAGCTGAAAGAGGACTACTTCAAGAAAATCGAGTGCTTCGACTCCGTGGA
AATCTCCGGCGTGGAAGATCGGTTCAACGCCTCCCTGGGCACATACCACGATCTGCTGAAAATTATCAAG
GACAAGGACTTCCTGGACAATGAGGAAAACGAGGACATTCTGGAAGATATCGTGCTGACCCTGACACTGT
TTGAGGACAGAGAGATGATCGAGGAACGGCTGAAAACCTATGCCCACCTGTTCGACGACAAAGTGATGAA
GCAGCTGAAGCGGCGGAGATACACCGGCTGGGGCAGGCTGAGCCGGAAGCTGATCAACGGCATCCGGGAC
AAGCAGTCCGGCAAGACAATCCTGGATTTCCTGAAGTCCGACGGCTTCGCCAACAGAAACTTCATGCAGC
TGATCCACGACGACAGCCTGACCTTTAAAGAGGACATCCAGAAAGCCCAGGTGTCCGGCCAGGGCGATAG
CCTGCACGAGCACATTGCCAATCTGGCCGGCAGCCCCGCCATTAAGAAGGGCATCCTGCAGACAGTGAAG
GTGGTGGACGAGCTCGTGAAAGTGATGGGCCGGCACAAGCCCGAGAACATCGTGATCGAAATGGCCAGAG
AGAACCAGACCACCCAGAAGGGACAGAAGAACAGCCGCGAGAGAATGAAGCGGATCGAAGAGGGCATCAA
AGAGCTGGGCAGCCAGATCCTGAAAGAACACCCCGTGGAAAACACCCAGCTGCAGAACGAGAAGCTGTAC
CTGTACTACCTGCAGAATGGGCGGGATATGTACGTGGACCAGGAACTGGACATCAACCGGCTGTCCGACT
ACGATGTGGACCATATCGTGCCTCAGAGCTTTCTGAAGGACGACTCCATCGACAACAAGGTGCTGACCAG
AAGCGACAAGAACCGGGGCAAGAGCGACAACGTGCCCTCCGAAGAGGTCGTGAAGAAGATGAAGAACTAC
TGGCGGCAGCTGCTGAACGCCAAGCTGATTACCCAGAGAAAGTTCGACAATCTGACCAAGGCCGAGAGAG
GCGGCCTGAGCGAACTGGATAAGGCCGGCTTCATCAAGAGACAGCTGGTGGAAACCCGGCAGATCACAAA
GCACGTGGCACAGATCCTGGACTCCCGGATGAACACTAAGTACGACGAGAATGACAAGCTGATCCGGGAA
GTGAAAGTGATCACCCTGAAGTCCAAGCTGGTGTCCGATTTCCGGAAGGATTTCCAGTTTTACAAAGTGC
GCGAGATCAACAACTACCACCACGCCCACGACGCCTACCTGAACGCCGTCGTGGGAACCGCCCTGATCAA
AAAGTACCCTAAGCTGGAAAGCGAGTTCGTGTACGGCGACTACAAGGTGTACGACGTGCGGAAGATGATC
GCCAAGAGCGAGCAGGAAATCGGCAAGGCTACCGCCAAGTACTTCTTCTACAGCAACATCATGAACTTTT
TCAAGACCGAGATTACCCTGGCCAACGGCGAGATCCGGAAGCGGCCTCTGATCGAGACAAACGGCGAAAC
CGGGGAGATCGTGTGGGATAAGGGCCGGGATTTTGCCACCGTGCGGAAAGTGCTGAGCATGCCCCAAGTG
AATATCGTGAAAAAGACCGAGGTGCAGACAGGCGGCTTCAGCAAAGAGTCTATCCTGCCCAAGAGGAACA
GCGATAAGCTGATCGCCAGAAAGAAGGACTGGGACCCTAAGAAGTACGGCGGCTTCGACAGCCCCACCGT
GGCCTATTCTGTGCTGGTGGTGGCCAAAGTGGAAAAGGGCAAGTCCAAGAAACTGAAGAGTGTGAAAGAG
CTGCTGGGGATCACCATCATGGAAAGAAGCAGCTTCGAGAAGAATCCCATCGACTTTCTGGAAGCCAAGG
GCTACAAAGAAGTGAAAAAGGACCTGATCATCAAGCTGCCTAAGTACTCCCTGTTCGAGCTGGAAAACGG
CCGGAAGAGAATGCTGGCCTCTGCCGGCGAACTGCAGAAGGGAAACGAACTGGCCCTGCCCTCCAAATAT
GTGAACTTCCTGTACCTGGCCAGCCACTATGAGAAGCTGAAGGGCTCCCCCGAGGATAATGAGCAGAAAC
AGCTGTTTGTGGAACAGCACAAGCACTACCTGGACGAGATCATCGAGCAGATCAGCGAGTTCTCCAAGAG
AGTGATCCTGGCCGACGCTAATCTGGACAAAGTGCTGTCCGCCTACAACAAGCACCGGGATAAGCCCATC
AGAGAGCAGGCCGAGAATATCATCCACCTGTTTACCCTGACCAATCTGGGAGCCCCTGCCGCCTTCAAGT
ACTTTGACACCACCATCGACCGGAAGAGGTACACCAGCACCAAAGAGGTGCTGGACGCCACCCTGATCCA
CCAGAGCATCACCGGCCTGTACGAGACACGGATCGACCTGTCTCAGCTGGGAGGCGACAAAAGGCCGGCG
GCCACGAAAAAGGCCGGCCAGGCAAAAAAGAAAAAGGAATTCACTAATCTGTCAGATATTATTGAAAAGG
AAACCGGCAAGCAACTGGTTATCCAGGAATCCATCCTCATGCTCCCAGAGGAGGTGGAAGAAGTCATTGG
GAACAAGCCGGAAAGCGATATACTCGTGCACACCGCCTACGACGAGAGCACCGACGAGAATGTCATGCTT
CTGACTAGCGACGCCCCTGAATACAAGCCTTGGGCTCTGGTCATACAGGATAGCAACGGTGAGAACAAGA
TTAAGATGCTCTCTGGTGGTTCTCCCAAGAAGAAGAGGAAAGTCGCTAGCGGCAGTGGAGAGGGCAGAGG
AAGTCTGCTAACATGCGGTGACGTCGAGGAGAATCCTGGCCCAGTGAGCAAGGGCGAGGAGCTGTTCACC
GGGGTGGTGCCCATCCTGGTCGAGCTGGACGGCGACGTAAACGGCCACAAGTTCAGCGTGTCCGGCGAGG
GCGAGGGCGATGCCACCTACGGCAAGCTGACCCTGAAGTTCATCTGCACCACCGGCAAGCTGCCCGTGCC
CTGGCCCACCCTCGTGACCACCCTGACCTACGGCGTGCAGTGCTTCAGCCGCTACCCCGACCACATGAAG
CAGCACGACTTCTTCAAGTCCGCCATGCCCGAAGGCTACGTCCAGGAGCGCACCATCTTCTTCAAGGACG
ACGGCAACTACAAGACCCGCGCCGAGGTGAAGTTCGAGGGCGACACCCTGGTGAACCGCATCGAGCTGAA
GGGCATCGACTTCAAGGAGGACGGCAACATCCTGGGGCACAAGCTGGAGTACAACTACAACAGCCACAAC
GTCTATATCATGGCCGACAAGCAGAAGAACGGCATCAAGGTGAACTTCAAGATCCGCCACAACATCGAGG
ACGGCAGCGTGCAGCTCGCCGACCACTACCAGCAGAACACCCCCATCGGCGACGGCCCCGTGCTGCTGCC
CGACAACCACTACCTGAGCACCCAGTCCGCCCTGAGCAAAGACCCCAACGAGAAGCGCGATCACATGGTC
CTGCTGGAGTTCGTGACCGCCGCCGGGATCACTCTCGGCATGGACGAGCTGTACAAGGCAATTCTAACTA
GAGCTCGCTGATCAGCCTCGACTGTGCCTTCTAGTTGCCAGCCATCTGTTGTTTGCCCCTCCCCCGTGCC
TTCCTTGACCCTGGAAGGTGCCACTCCCACTGTCCTTTCCTAATAAAATGAGGAAATTGCATCGCATTGT
CTGAGTAGGTGTCATTCTATTCTGGGGGGTGGGGTGGGGCAGGACAGCAAGGGGGAGGATTGGGAAGAGA
ATAGCAGGCATGCTGGGGAGCGGCCGCAGGAACCCCTAGTGATGGAGTTGGCCACTCCCTCTCTGCGCGC
TCGCTCGCTCACTGAGGCCGGGCGACCAAAGGTCGCCCGACGCCCGGGCTTTGCCCGGGCGGCCTCAGTG
AGCGAGCGAGCGCGCAGCTGCCTGCAGGGGCGCCTGATGCGGTATTTTCTCCTTACGCATCTGTGCGGTA
TTTCACACCGCATA
[95 nt withheld, positions 7505-7599]
T
[46 nt withheld, positions 7601-7646]
C
[141 nt withheld, positions 7648-7788]
CCTTTGACGTTGGAGTCCACGTTCTTT
[37 nt withheld, positions 7816-7852]
ACTCTATCTCGGGCTATTCTTTTGATTTATAAGGGATTTTGCCGATTTCGGTCTATTGGTTAAAAAATGA
GCTGATTTAACAAAAATTTAACGCGAATTTTAACAAAATATTAACGTTTACAATTTTATGGTGCACTCTC
AGTACAATCTGCTCTGATGCCGCATAGTTAAGCCAGCCCCGACACCCGCCAACACCCGCTGACGCGCCCT
GACGGGCTTGTCTGCTCCCGGCATCCGCTTACAGACAAGCTGTGACCGTCTCCGGGAGCTGCATGTGTCA
GAGGTTTTCACCGTCATCACCGAAACGCGCGAGACGAAAGGGCCTCGTGATACGCCTATTTTTATAGGTT
AATGTCATGATAATAATGGTTTCTTAGACGTCAGGTGGCACTTTTCGGGGAAATGTGCGCGGAACCCCTA
TTTGTTTATTTTTCTAAATACATTCAAATATGTATCCGCTCATGAGACAATAACCCTGATAAATGCTTCA
ATAATATTGAAAAAGGAAGAGTATGAGTATTCAACATTTCCGTGTCGCCCTTATTCCCTTTTTTGCGGCA
TTTTGCCTTCCTGTTTTTGCTCACCCAGAAACGCTGGTGAAAGTAAAAGATGCTGAAGATCAGTTGGGTG
CACGAGTGGGTTACATCGAACTGGATCTCAACAGCGGTAAGATCCTTGAGAGTTTTCGCCCCGAAGAACG
TTTTCCAATGATGAGCACTTTTAAAGTTCTGCTATGTGGCGCGGTATTATCCCGTATTGACGCCGGGCAA
GAGCAACTCGGTCGCCGCATACACTATTCTCAGAATGACTTGGTTGAGTACTCACCAGTCACAGAAAAGC
ATCTTACGGATGGCATGACAGTAAGAGAATTATGCAGTGCTGCCATAACCATGAGTGATAACACTGCGGC
CAACTTACTTCTGACAACGATCGGAGGACCGAAGGAGCTAACCGCTTTTTTGCACAACATGGGGGATCAT
GTAACTCGCCTTGATCGTTGGGAACCGGAGCTGAATGAAGCCATACCAAACGACGAGCGTGACACCACGA
TGCCTGTAGCAATGGCAACAACGTTGCGCAAACTATTAACTGGCGAACTACTTACTCTAGCTTCCCGGCA
ACAATTAATAGACTGGATGGAGGCGGATAAAGTTGCAGGACCACTTCTGCGCTCGGCCCTTCCGGCTGGC
TGGTTTATTGCTGATAAATCTGGAGCCGGTGAGCGTGGAAGCCGCGGTATCATTGCAGCACTGGGGCCAG
ATGGTAAGCCCTCCCGTATCGTAGTTATCTACACGACGGGGAGTCAGGCAACTATGGATGAACGAAATAG
ACAGATCGCTGAGATAGGTGCCTCACTGATTAAGCATTGGTAACTGTCAGACCAAGTTTACTCATATATA
CTTTAGATTGATTTAAAACTTCATTTTTAATTTAAAAGGATCTAGGTGAAGATCCTTTTTGATAATCTCA
TGACCAAAATCCCTTAACGTGAGTTTTCGTTCCACTGAGCGTCAGACCCCGTAGAAAAGATCAAAGGATC
TTCTTGAGATCCTTTTTTTCTGCGCGTAATCTGCTGCTTGCAAACAAAAAAACCACCGCTACCAGCGGTG
GTTTGTTTGCCGGATCAAGAGCTACCAACTCTTTTTCCGAAGGTAACTGGCTTCAGCAGAGCGCAGATAC
CAAATACTGTTCTTCTAGTGTAGCCGTAGTTAGGCCACCACTTCAAGAACTCTGTAGCACCGCCTACATA
CCTCGCTCTGCTAATCCTGTTACCAGTGGCTGCTGCCAGTGGCGATAAGTCGTGTCTTACCGGGTTGGAC
TCAAGACGATAGTTACCGGATAAGGCGCAGCGGTCGGGCTGAACGGGGGGTTCGTGCACACAGCCCAGCT
TGGAGCGAACGACCTACACCGAACTGAGATACCTACAGCGTGAGCTATGAGAAAGCGCCACGCTTCCCGA
AGGGAGAAAGGCGGACAGGTATCCGGTAAGCGGCAGGGTCGGAACAGGAGAGCGCACGAGGGAGCTTCCA
GGGGGAAACGCCTGGTATCTTTATAGTCCTGTCGGGTTTCGCCACCTCTGACTTGAGCGTCGATTTTTGT
GATGCTCGTCAGGGGGGCGGAGCCTATGGAAAAACGCCAGCAACGCGGCCTTTTTACGGTTCCTGGCCTT
TTGCTGGCCTTTTGCTCACATGTGAGGGCCTATTTCCCATGATTCCTTCATATTTGCATATACGATACAA
GGCTGTTAGAGAGATAATTGGAATTAATTTGACTGTAAACACAAAGATATTAGTACAAAATACGTGACGT
AGAAAGTAATAATTTCTTGGGTAGTTTGCAGTTTTAAAATTATGTTTTAAAATGGACTATCATATGCTTA
CCGTAACTTGAAAGTATTTCGATTTCTTGGCTTTATATATCTTGTGGAAAGGAC
Features (pLannotate 1.2.2; 19 found; start..end, strand, type, name):
      8..167     +  promoter       EF-1α core promoter (fragment): core promoter for human elongation factor EF-1α
    168..276     +  intron         EF-1α intron A (fragment): intron upstream of the start codon of human EF-1α
    902..1105    +  intron         EF-1α intron A: truncated intron upstream of the start codon of human EF-1α
   1795..1831    +  CDS            ABE(7.10) (fragment): adenine base editor comprising wild-type E. coli TadA fused to the evolved TadA*(7.10) mutant (Gaudelli et al., 2017)
   1838..3553    +  CDS            Cas9(N): N-terminal portion of Streptococcus pyogenes Cas9 (Zetsche et al., 2015)
   3440..5938    +  CDS            Cas9(C): C-terminal portion of Streptococcus pyogenes Cas9 (Zetsche et al., 2015)
   5939..5986    +  CDS            nucleoplasmin NLS: bipartite nuclear localization signal from nucleoplasmin
   5993..6241    +  CDS            UGI: UNGI_BPPB2 - Experimental evidence at protein level: Swiss-Prot protein existence level 1. This protein binds specifically and reversibly to the host uracil-DNA glycosylase, preventing removal of uracil residues from PBS2 DNA by the host uracil-excision repair system. From Bacillus phage PBS2 (Bacteriophage PBS2).
   6344..7057    +  CDS            EGFP: EGFP is a basic (constitutively fluorescent) green fluorescent protein published in 1996, derived from Aequorea victoria. It is reported to be a rapidly-maturing weak dimer with moderate acid sensitivity.
   7092..7203    +  polyA_signal   bGH poly(A) signal: bovine growth hormone polyadenylation signal
   7308..7448    +  repeat_region  AAV2 ITR: inverted terminal repeat of adeno-associated virus serotype 2 inverted
   7453..7504    -  misc_feature   bom (fragment): basis of mobility region from pBR322
   7523..7978    +  rep_origin     f1 ori (sequence partly withheld): f1 bacteriophage origin of replication; arrow indicates direction of (+) strand synthesis
   7979..8028    -  misc_feature   bom (fragment): basis of mobility region from pBR322
   8130..8165    -  CDS            rop (fragment): Rop protein, which maintains plasmids at low copy number; rop
   8260..8364    +  promoter       AmpR promoter: bla
   8365..9225    +  CDS            AmpR: β-lactamase; bla; confers resistance to ampicillin, carbenicillin, and related antibiotics
   9396..9984    +  rep_origin     ori: high-copy-number ColE1/pMB1/pBR322/pUC origin of replication
  10046..10286   +  promoter       U6 promoter: RNA polymerase III promoter for human U6 snRNA
