[The description below was written by a language model from this plasmid's Addgene catalogue record and pLannotate feature annotations shown in this document.]
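Description:
N-8-BE is a mammalian expression CRISPR plasmid built on the Px330 backbone and designed for C-to-T base editing. It carries a cytidine deaminase from lamprey, LpCDA1L1_1, fused to the N terminus of a Cas9 nickase. It is propagated in E. coli as a high-copy plasmid through a ColE1/pUC-type origin with ampicillin selection (AmpR under its own bla promoter). An f1/M13 phage origin and a single AAV2 ITR are also annotated. With only one ITR, the plasmid is not a packageable AAV genome.

Both the depositor and sequencing-derived records are 10,286 nt and show the same layout from different start coordinates. A human U6 Pol III promoter sits immediately upstream of an EF-1α core promoter with intron A. Almost no sequence is annotated between the two promoters, and no guide RNA scaffold is annotated, so the record does not show how a guide is supplied. The EF-1α element drives one long open reading frame. The unannotated stretch after the intron presumably holds the deaminase, which the annotation tool did not recognise. A short hit labelled as an ABE(7.10) fragment just before Cas9 most likely reflects a shared linker rather than any adenine deaminase. Streptococcus pyogenes Cas9 follows (the nickase mutation is stated in the catalogue purpose, not in the features), then a nucleoplasmin NLS and the phage PBS2 uracil glycosylase inhibitor (UGI), which blocks excision of the uracil intermediate. EGFP follows, linked through a 2A sequence according to the backbone notes, and the unit ends with a bGH polyadenylation signal. EGFP allows transfected cells to be identified. The plasmid belongs to a series comparing diverse cytidine deaminases as base editors.
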