Addgene plasmid #135023: N-8-BE
Purpose: C-T base editing using LpCDA1L1_1 fused to N terminal of nCas9
Depositing lab: Tian-Lin Cheng & Zilong Qiu. Publication: Expanding C-T base editing toolkit with diversified cytidine deaminases. Cheng TL, Li S, Yuan B, Wang X, Zhou W, Qiu Z. Nat Commun. 2019 Aug 9;10(1):3612. doi: 10.1038/s41467-019-11562-6. PubMed 31399578.
Backbone
  Vector backbone: Px330
  Modifications to backbone: synthesized UGI-2A-EGFP cassette added to vector
  Vector type: Mammalian Expression, CRISPR
Growth in bacteria
  Bacterial resistance: Ampicillin, 100 μg/mL
  Growth temperature: 37°C
  Growth strain: DH5alpha
  Copy number: High Copy
Gene/Insert
  Gene/Insert name: LpCDA1L1_1
  Species: Lamprey
  Promoter: U6 with EF-1alpha intron
  Cloning method: Restriction Enzyme; 5′ cloning site Unknown (unknown if destroyed); 3′ cloning site Unknown (unknown if destroyed)
  Sequencing primers: 5′ Unknown
Terms and licenses: Academic/Nonprofit Terms; Industry Terms: Not Available to Industry
How to cite: N-8-BE was a gift from Tian-Lin Cheng & Zilong Qiu (Addgene plasmid # 135023 ; http://n2t.net/addgene:135023 ; RRID:Addgene_135023)
